Addgene plasmid #49844: GBK-Rab14ΔCGC
Purpose: expresses GAL4BD-Rab14ΔCGC in yeast
Depositing lab: Marci Scidmore.
Backbone
  Vector backbone: GBK-T7
  Backbone manufacturer: Clontech
  Backbone size w/o insert (bp): 7300
  Total vector size (bp): 7900
  Vector type: Yeast Expression
  Selectable markers: Neomycin (select with G418), TRP1
Growth in bacteria
  Bacterial resistance: Kanamycin, 50 μg/mL
  Growth temperature: 37°C
  Growth strain: DH5alpha
  Copy number: High Copy
Gene/Insert
  Gene/Insert name: Rab14
  Species: H. sapiens (human)
  Insert size (bp): 600
  Mutation: deleted cysteine 213, glycine 214, cysteine 215
  GenBank ID: AF498949
  Entrez Gene: RAB14 (a.k.a. FBP, RAB-14)
  Promoter: ADHI
  Tag / fusion protein: Gal4 Binding Domain (N terminal on insert); Myc (N terminal on insert)
  Cloning method: Restriction Enzyme; 5′ cloning site EcoRI (not destroyed); 3′ cloning site XhoI/SalI (destroyed during cloning)
  Sequencing primers: 5′ T7 (TAATACGACTCACTATAGGG)
Resource information
  A portion of this plasmid was derived from a plasmid made by: pCDNA-Rab14 derived from pCDNA3.1+Rab14 purchased from Missouri S&T cDNA resource center
Terms and licenses: Academic/Nonprofit Terms; Industry Terms: Not Available to Industry
How to cite: GBK-Rab14ΔCGC was a gift from Marci Scidmore (Addgene plasmid # 49844)
