[The description below was written by a language model from this plasmid's Addgene catalogue record and pLannotate feature annotations shown in this document.]
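Description:
GBK-Rab14ΔCGC is a yeast expression plasmid of about 7.9 kb, built on the Clontech GBK-T7 backbone, the type of GAL4 DNA-binding-domain "bait" vector used in yeast two-hybrid assays. It shuttles between E. coli and Saccharomyces cerevisiae. A high-copy ColE1/pUC-type origin and a Tn5 NeoR/KanR gene driven by the AmpR (bla) promoter provide propagation and kanamycin selection in bacteria. The 2μ origin and a TRP1 cassette with its own promoter allow episomal maintenance and tryptophan-prototrophy selection in trp1 yeast. The record also lists neomycin/G418 as a selectable marker, reflecting the same aminoglycoside phosphotransferase gene. An f1 origin and assorted backbone remnants (lac promoter/operator, lacZα, rop and bom fragments) are also annotated.

The expression cassette runs from the yeast ADH1 promoter through the GAL4 DNA-binding domain to the insert and ends at the ADH1 terminator. A T7 promoter lies between the GAL4 domain and the insert, paired with a downstream T7 terminator. This arrangement would permit T7-driven transcription of the insert without the GAL4 portion. The catalogue lists a Myc tag N-terminal to the insert, although the feature table does not annotate it separately. The insert is human Rab14, a small GTPase involved in Golgi–endosome membrane trafficking, cloned through EcoRI and a destroyed XhoI/SalI junction. The automated annotation matched it to the rat ortholog. It lacks the last three listed residues, Cys213, Gly214 and Cys215. In Rab proteins, C-terminal cysteine motifs of this kind are normally sites of geranylgeranylation, so the deletion would be expected to prevent lipid modification and membrane anchoring, which would favour nuclear two-hybrid readouts. The stated purpose is simply to express GAL4BD-Rab14ΔCGC in yeast, presumably for testing or screening Rab14-interacting proteins.
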