Features (pLannotate 1.2.2; 24 found; start..end, strand, type, name):
     30..734     +  promoter       ADH1 promoter: S. cerevisiae ADH1; promoter for alcohol dehydrogenase 1
    762..1202    +  CDS            GAL4 DNA binding domain: DNA binding domain of the GAL4 transcriptional activator; Saccharomyces cerevisiae GAL4 (truncated)
   1213..1231    +  promoter       T7 promoter: promoter for bacteriophage T7 RNA polymerase
   1305..1940    +  CDS            Rab14: RAB14_RAT - Experimental evidence at protein level: Swiss-Prot protein existence level 1. Regulates, together with its guanine nucleotide exchange factor, DENND6A, the specific endocytic transport of ADAM10, N- cadherin/CDH2 shedding and cell-cell adhesion (By similarity). Involved in membrane trafficking between the Golgi complex and endosomes during early embryonic development. Regulates the Golgi to endosome transport of FGFR-containing vesicles during early development, a key process for developing basement membrane and epiblast and primitive endoderm lineages during early postimplantation
   1967..2014    +  terminator     T7 terminator: transcription terminator for bacteriophage T7 RNA polymerase
   2041..2228    +  terminator     ADH1 terminator: S. cerevisiae ADH1; transcription terminator for the S. cerevisiae alcohol dehydrogenase 1 (ADH1) gene
   2276..2292    -  protein_bind   lac operator: The lac repressor binds to the lac operator to inhibit transcription in E. coli. This inhibition can be relieved by adding lactose or isopropyl-β-D-thiogalactopyranoside (IPTG). lac repressor encoded by lacI
   2300..2330    -  promoter       lac promoter: promoter for the E. coli lac operon
   2345..2366    -  protein_bind   CAP binding site: CAP binding activates transcription in the presence of cAMP. E. coli catabolite activator protein
   2379..2471    -  CDS            lacI (fragment): lac repressor; lacI; The lac repressor binds to the lac operator to inhibit transcription in E. coli. This inhibition can be relieved by adding lactose or isopropyl-β-D-thiogalactopyranoside (IPTG).
   2654..3242    -  rep_origin     ori: high-copy-number ColE1/pMB1/pBR322/pUC origin of replication
   3464..3480    +  polyA_signal   bGH poly(A) signal (fragment): bovine growth hormone polyadenylation signal
   3571..3618    -  polyA_signal   HSV TK poly(A) signal: herpes simplex virus thymidine kinase polyadenylation signal (Cole and Stacy, 1985)
   3677..3826    -  CDS            ble (fragment): BLE_KLEPN - Experimental evidence at protein level: Swiss-Prot protein existence level 1. Binding protein with a strong affinity to the bleomycin family of antibiotics. Binds to CL990; an antimitotic-antibiotic compound. From Klebsiella pneumoniae.
   3851..4645    -  CDS            NeoR/KanR: aminoglycoside phosphotransferase from Tn5; aph(3')-II (or nptII); confers resistance to neomycin, kanamycin, and G418 (Geneticin®)
   4646..4750    -  promoter       AmpR promoter: bla
   4777..6119    -  rep_origin     2μ ori: yeast 2μ plasmid origin of replication
   6187..6222    +  CDS            rop (fragment): Rop protein, which maintains plasmids at low copy number; rop
   6324..6373    +  misc_feature   bom (fragment): basis of mobility region from pBR322
   6512..6659    +  promoter       TRP1 promoter: S. cerevisiae TRP1
   6660..7334    +  CDS            TRP1: phosphoribosylanthranilate isomerase, required for tryptophan biosynthesis; S. cerevisiae TRP1; yeast auxotrophic marker
   7385..7436    +  misc_feature   bom (fragment): basis of mobility region from pBR322
   7437..7892    -  rep_origin     f1 ori (sequence partly withheld): f1 bacteriophage origin of replication; arrow indicates direction of (+) strand synthesis
   7896..29      -  CDS            lacZα (fragment) (across the origin): LacZα fragment of β-galactosidase; lacZ fragment
>Addgene plasmid #49844 | GBK-Rab14ΔCGC | depositor full sequence | sequence record 74631 | GBK-Rab14ΔCGC sequence 7933 bps
CGGTGCGGGCCTCTTCGCTATTACGCCAGATCCTTTTGTTGTTTCCGGGTGTACAATATGGACTTCCTCT
TTTCTGGCAACCAAACCCATACATCGGGATTCCTATAATACCTTCGTTGGTCTCCCTAACATGTAGGTGG
CGGAGGGGAGATATACAATAGAACAGATACCAGACAAGACATAATGGGCTAAACAAGACTACACCAATTA
CACTGCCTCATTGATGGTGGTACATAACGAACTAATACTGTAGCCCTAGACTTGATAGCCATCATCATAT
CGAAGTTTCACTACCCTTTTTCCATTTGCCATCTATTGAAGTAATAATAGGCGCATGCAACTTCTTTTCT
TTTTTTTTCTTTTCTCTCTCCCCCGTTGTTGTCTCACCATATCCGCAATGACAAAAAAAATGATGGAAGA
CACTAAAGGAAAAAATTAACGACAAAGACAGCACCAACAGATGTCGTTGTTCCAGAGCTGATGAGGGGTA
TCTCGAAGCACACGAAACTTTTTCCTTCCTTCATTCACGCACACTACTCTCTAATGAGCAACGGTATACG
GCCTTCCTTCCAGTTACTTGAATTTGAAATAAAAAAAGTTTGCTGTCTTGCTATCAAGTATAAATAGACC
TGCAATTATTAATCTTTTGTTTCCTCGTCATTGTTCTCGTTCCCTTTCTTCCTTGTTTCTTTTTCTGCAC
AATATTTCAAGCTATACCAAGCATACAATCAACTCCAAGCTTGAAGCAAGCCTCCTGAAAGATGAAGCTA
CTGTCTTCTATCGAACAAGCATGCGATATTTGCCGACTTAAAAAGCTCAAGTGCTCCAAAGAAAAACCGA
AGTGCGCCAAGTGTCTGAAGAACAACTGGGAGTGTCGCTACTCTCCCAAAACCAAAAGGTCTCCGCTGAC
TAGGGCACATCTGACAGAAGTGGAATCAAGGCTAGAAAGACTGGAACAGCTATTTCTACTGATTTTTCCT
CGAGAAGACCTTGACATGATTTTGAAAATGGATTCTTTACAGGATATAAAAGCATTGTTAACAGGATTAT
TTGTACAAGATAATGTGAATAAAGATGCCGTCACAGATAGATTGGCTTCAGTGGAGACTGATATGCCTCT
AACATTGAGACAGCATAGAATAAGTGCGACATCATCATCGGAAGAGAGTAGTAACAAAGGTCAAAGACAG
TTGACTGTATCGCCGGAATTTGTAATACGACTCACTATAGGGCGAGCCGCCATCATGGAGGAGCAGAAGC
TGATCTCAGAGGAGGACCTGCATATGGCCATGGAGGCCGAATTCATGGCAACTACACCGTACAACTACTC
TTACATCTTTAAATATATTATTATTGGGGACATGGGAGTAGGAAAATCTTGCTTGCTTCATCAATTTACA
GAAAAAAAATTTATGGCTGATTGTCCTCACACAATTGGTGTTGAATTTGGTACAAGAATAATCGAAGTTA
GTGGCCAAAAAATAAAACTGCAGATTTGGGATACGGCAGGACAGGAGCGATTTAGGGCTGTTACACGGAG
CTACTACAGAGGAGCTGCGGGAGCTCTTATGGTCTATGATATCACTAGAAGAAGTACATATAACCACTTA
AGCAGCTGGTTGACAGATGCAAGGAATCTCACCAATCCAAATACTGTAATAATTCTCATAGGAAATAAAG
CAGATTTGGAGGCACAGAGAGATGTTACATATGAAGAAGCCAAACAGTTTGCTGAAGAAAATGGCTTATT
GTTCCTCGAAGCGAGTGCAAAAACGGGAGAGAATGTAGAAGATGCCTTCCTTGAGGCTGCCAAGAAAATC
TATCAGAACATTCAGGATGGAAGCTTGGATCTGAATGCTGCTGAGTCTGGTGTACAACACAAACCTTCAG
CCCCGCAGGGAGGCCGGCTAACCAGTGAACCCCAACCCCAGAGAGAAGGCTAGCTCGACCTGCAGCGGCC
GCATAACTAGCATAACCCCTTGGGGCCTCTAAACGGGTCTTGAGGGGTTTTTTGCGCGCTTGCAGCCAAG
CTAATTCCGGGCGAATTTCTTATGATTTATGATTTTTATTATTAAATAAGTTATAAAAAAAATAAGTGTA
TACAAATTTTAAAGTGACTCTTAGGTTTTAAAACGAAAATTCTTATTCTTGAGTAACTCTTTCCTGTAGG
TCAGGTTGCTTTCTCAGGTATAGCATGAGGTCGCTCTTATTGACCACACCTCTACCGGCATGCAAGCTTG
GCGTAATCATGGTCATAGCTGTTTCCTGTGTGAAATTGTTATCCGCTCACAATTCCACACAACATACGAG
CCGGAAGCATAAAGTGTAAAGCCTGGGGTGCCTAATGAGTGAGGTAACTCACATTAATTGCGTTGCGCTC
ACTGCCCGCTTTCCAGTCGGGAAACCTGTCGTGCCAGCTGCATTAATGAATCGGCCAACGCGCGGGGAGA
GGCGGTTTGCGTATTGGGCGCTCTTCCGCTTCCTCGCTCACTGACTCGCTGCGCTCGGTCGTTCGGCTGC
GGCGAGCGGTATCAGCTCACTCAAAGGCGGTAATACGGTTATCCACAGAATCAGGGGATAACGCAGGAAA
GAACATGTGAGCAAAAGGCCAGCAAAAGGCCAGGAACCGTAAAAAGGCCGCGTTGCTGGCGTTTTTCCAT
AGGCTCCGCCCCCCTGACGAGCATCACAAAAATCGACGCTCAAGTCAGAGGTGGCGAAACCCGACAGGAC
TATAAAGATACCAGGCGTTTCCCCCTGGAAGCTCCCTCGTGCGCTCTCCTGTTCCGACCCTGCCGCTTAC
CGGATACCTGTCCGCCTTTCTCCCTTCGGGAAGCGTGGCGCTTTCTCATAGCTCACGCTGTAGGTATCTC
AGTTCGGTGTAGGTCGTTCGCTCCAAGCTGGGCTGTGTGCACGAACCCCCCGTTCAGCCCGACCGCTGCG
CCTTATCCGGTAACTATCGTCTTGAGTCCAACCCGGTAAGACACGACTTATCGCCACTGGCAGCAGCCAC
TGGTAACAGGATTAGCAGAGCGAGGTATGTAGGCGGTGCTACAGAGTTCTTGAAGTGGTGGCCTAACTAC
GGCTACACTAGAAGGACAGTATTTGGTATCTGCGCTCTGCTGAAGCCAGTTACCTTCGGAAAAAGAGTTG
GTAGCTCTTGATCCGGCAAACAAACCACCGCTGGTAGCGGTGGTTTTTTTGTTTGCAAGCAGCAGATTAC
GCGCAGAAAAAAAGGATCTCAAGAAGATCCTTTGATCTTTTCTACGGGGTCTGACGCTCAGTGGAACGAA
AACTCACGTTAAGGGATTTTGGTCATGAGATTATCAAAAAGGATCTTCACCTAGATCCTTTTAAATTAAA
AATGAAGTTTTAAATCAATCTAAAGTATATATGAGTAACCTGAGGCTATGGCAGGGCCTGCCGCCCCGAC
GTTGGCTGCGAGCCCTGGGCCTTCACCCGAACTTGGGGGGTGGGGTGGGGAAAAGGAAGAAACGCGGGCG
TATTGGCCCCAATGGGGTCTCGGTGGGGTATCGACAGAGTGCCAGCCCTGGGACCGAACCCCGCGTTTAT
GAACAAACGACCCAACACCGTGCGTTTTATTCTGTCTTTTTATTGCCGTCATAGCGCGGGTTCCTTCCGG
TATTGTCTCCTTCCGTGTTTCAGTTAGCCTCCCCCTAGGGTGGGCGAAGAACTCCAGCATGAGATCCCCG
CGCTGGAGGATCATCCAGCCGGCGTCCCGGAAAACGATTCCGAAGCCCAACCTTTCATAGAAGGCGGCGG
TGGAATCGAAATCTCGTGATGGCAGGTTGGGCGTCGCTTGGTCGGTTCATTTCGAACCCCAGAGTCCCGC
TCAGAAGAACTCGTCAAGAAGGCGATAGAAGGCGATGCGCTGCGAATCGGGAGCGGCGATACCGTAAAGC
ACGAGGAAGCGGTCAGCCCATTCGCCGCCAAGCTCTTCAGCAATATCACGGGTAGCCAACGCTATGTCCT
GATAGCGGTCCGCCACACCCAGCCGGCCACAGTCGATGAATCCAGAAAAGCGGCCATTTTCCACCATGAT
ATTCGGCAAGCAGGCATCGTCATGGGTCACGACGAGATCCTCGCCGTCGGGCATGCTCGCCTTGAGCCTG
GCGAACAGTTCGGCTGGCGCGAGCCCCTGATGCTCTTCGTCCAGATCATCCTGATCGACAAGACCGGCTT
CCATCCGAGTACGTGCTCGCTCGATGCGATGTTTCGCTTGGTGGTCGAATGGGCAGGTAGCCGGATCAAG
CGTATGCAGCCGCCGCATTGCATCAGCCATGATGGATACTTTCTCGGCAGGAGCAAGGTGAGATGACAGG
AGATCCTGCCCCGGCACTTCGCCCAATAGCAGCCAGTCCCTTCCCGCTTCAGTGACAACGTCGAGCACAG
CTGCGCAAGGAACGCCCGTCGTGGCCAGCCACGATAGCCGCGCTGCCTCGTCTTGCAGTTCATTCAGGGC
ACCGGACAGGTCGGTCTTGACAAAAAGAACCGGGCGCCCCTGCGCTGACAGCCGGAACACGGCGGCATCA
GAGCAGCCGATTGTCTGTTGTGCCCAGTCATAGCCGAATAGCCTCTCCACCCAAGCGGCCGGAGAACCTG
CGTGCAATCCATCTTGTTCAATCATACTCTTCCTTTTTCAATATTATTGAAGCATTTATCAGGGTTATTG
TCTCATGAGCGGATACATATTTGAATGTATTTAGAAAAATAAACAAATAGGGGTTCCGCGCACATTTCCC
CGAAAAGTGCCACCTGAACGAAGCATCTGTGCTTCATTTTGTAGAACAAAAATGCAACGCGAGAGCGCTA
ATTTTTCAAACAAAGAATCTGAGCTGCATTTTTACAGAACAGAAATGCAACGCGAAAGCGCTATTTTACC
AACGAAGAATCTGTGCTTCATTTTTGTAAAACAAAAATGCAACGCGAGAGCGCTAATTTTTCAAACAAAG
AATCTGAGCTGCATTTTTACAGAACAGAAATGCAACGCGAGAGCGCTATTTTACCAACAAAGAATCTATA
CTTCTTTTTTGTTCTACAAAAATGCATCCCGAGAGCGCTATTTTTCTAACAAAGCATCTTAGATTACTTT
TTTTCTCCTTTGTGCGCTCTATAATGCAGTCTCTTGATAACTTTTTGCACTGTAGGTCCGTTAAGGTTAG
AAGAAGGCTACTTTGGTGTCTATTTTCTCTTCCATAAAAAAAGCCTGACTCCACTTCCCGCGTTTACTGA
TTACTAGCGAAGCTGCGGGTGCATTTTTTCAAGATAAAGGCATCCCCGATTATATTCTATACCGATGTGG
ATTGCGCATACTTTGTGAACAGAAAGTGATAGCGTTGATGATTCTTCATTGGTCAGAAAATTATGAACGG
TTTCTTCTATTTTGTCTCTATATACTACGTATAGGAAATGTTTACATTTTCGTATTGTTTTCGATTCACT
CTATGAATAGTTCTTACTACAATTTTTTTGTCTAAAGAGTAATACTAGAGATAAACATAAAAAATGTAGA
GGTCGAGTTTAGATGCAAGTTCAAGGAGCGAAAGGTGGATGGGTAGGTTATATAGGGATATAGCACAGAG
ATATATAGCAAAGAGATACTTTTGAGCAATGTTTGTGGAAGCGGTATTCGCAATATTTTAGTAGCTCGTT
ACAGTCCGGTGCGTTTTTGGTTTTTTGAAAGTGCGTCTTCAGAGCGCTTTTGGTTTTCAAAAGCGCTCTG
AAGTTCCTATACTTTCTAGAGAATAGGAACTTCGGAATAGGAACTTCAAAGCGTTTCCGAAAACGAGCGC
TTCCGAAAATGCAACGCGAGCTGCGCACATACAGCTCACTGTTCACGTCGCACCTATATCTGCGTGTTGC
CTGTATATATATATACATGAGAAGAACGGCATAGTGCGTGTTTATGCTTAAATGCGTACTTATATGCGTC
TATTTATGTAGGATGAAAGGTAGTCTAGTACCTCCTGTGATATTATCCCATTCCATGCGGGGTATCGTAT
GCTTCCTTCAGCACTACCCTTTAGCTGTTCTATATGCTGCCACTCCTCAATTGGATTAGTCTCATCCTTC
AATGCTATCATTTCCTTTGATATTGGATCATATTAAGAAACCATTATTATCATGACATTAACCTATAAAA
ATAGGCGTATCACGAGGCCCTTTCGTCTCGCGCGTTTCGGTGATGACGGTGAAAACCTCTGACACATGCA
GCTCCCGGAGACGGTCACAGCTTGTCTGTAAGCGGATGCCGGGAGCAGACAAGCCCGTCAGGGCGCGTCA
GCGGGTGTTGGCGGGTGTCGGGGCTGGCTTAACTATGCGGCATCAGAGCAGATTGTACTGAGAGTGCACC
ATAGATCAACGACATTACTATATATATAATATAGGAAGCATTTAATAGAACAGCATCGTAATATATGTGT
ACTTTGCAGTTATGACGCCAGATGGCAGTAGTGGAAGATATTCTTTATTGAAAAATAGCTTGTCACCTTA
CGTACAATCTTGATCCGGAGCTTTTCTTTTTTTGCCGATTAAGAATTAATTCGGTCGAAAAAAGAAAAGG
AGAGGGCCAAGAGGGAGGGCATTGGTGACTATTGAGCACGTGAGTATACGTGATTAAGCACACAAAGGCA
GCTTGGAGTATGTCTGTTATTAATTTCACAGGTAGTTCTGGTCCATTGGTGAAAGTTTGCGGCTTGCAGA
GCACAGAGGCCGCAGAATGTGCTCTAGATTCCGATGCTGACTTGCTGGGTATTATATGTGTGCCCAATAG
AAAGAGAACAATTGACCCGGTTATTGCAAGGAAAATTTCAAGTCTTGTAAAAGCATATAAAAATAGTTCA
GGCACTCCGAAATACTTGGTTGGCGTGTTTCGTAATCAACCTAAGGAGGATGTTTTGGCTCTGGTCAATG
ATTACGGCATTGATATCGTCCAACTGCATGGAGATGAGTCGTGGCAAGAATACCAAGAGTTCCTCGGTTT
GCCAGTTATTAAAAGACTCGTATTTCCAAAAGACTGCAACATACTACTCAGTGCAGCTTCACAGAAACCT
CATTCGTTTATTCCCTTGTTTGATTCAGAAGCAGGTGGGACAGGTGAACTTTTGGATTGGAACTCGATTT
CTGACTGGGTTGGAAGGCAAGAGAGCCCCGAAAGCTTACATTTTATGTTAGCTGGTGGACTGACGCCAGA
AAATGTTGGTGATGCGCTTAGATTAAATGGCGTTATTGGTGTTGATGTAAGCGGAGGTGTGGAGACAAAT
GGTGTAAAAGACTCTAACAAAATAGCAAATTTCGTCAAAAATGCTAAGAAATAGGTTATTACTGAGTAGT
ATTTATTTAAGTATTGTTTGTGCACTTGCCGATCTATGCGGTGTGAAATACCGCACAGATGCGTAAGGAG
AAAATACCGCATCAGGAAATTGTAAACGTTAATATTTTGTTAAAATTCGCGTTAAATTTTTGTTAAATCA
GCTCATTTTTTAACCAATAGGCCGAAATCGGCAAAATCCCTTATAAATCAAAAGAATAGACCGAGATAGG
GT
[37 nt withheld, positions 7563-7599]
AAAGAACGTGGACTCCAACGTCAAAGG
[49 nt withheld, positions 7627-7675]
T
[91 nt withheld, positions 7677-7767]
G
[124 nt withheld, positions 7769-7892]
CCATTCGCCATTCAGGCTGCGCAACTGTTGGGAAGGGCGAT
