>Addgene plasmid #49844 | GBK-Rab14ΔCGC | addgene partial sequence | sequence record 77450 | Gal4_N_term
TCGCCGGAATTTGTAATACGACTCACTATAGGGCGAGCCGCCATCATGGAGGAGCAGAAGCTGATCTCAG
AGGAGGACCTGCATATGGCCATGGAGGCCGAATTCATGGCAACTACACCGTACAACTACTCTTACATCTT
TAAATATATTATTATTGGGGACATGGGAGTAGGAAAATCTTGCTTGCTTCATCAATTTACAGAAAAAAAA
TTTATGGCTGATTGTCCTCACACAATTGGTGTTGAATTTGGTACAAGAATAATCGAAGTTAGTGGCCAAA
AAATAAAACTGCAGATTTGGGATACGGCAGGACAGGAGCGATTTAGGGCTGTTACACGGAGCTACTACAG
AGGAGCTGCGGGAGCTCTTATGGTCTATGATATCACTAGAAGAAGTACATATAACCACTTAAGCAGCTGG
TTGACAGATGCAAGGAATCTCACCAATCCAAATACTGTAATAATTCTCATAGGAAATAAAGCAGATTTGG
AGGCACAGAGAGATGTTACATATGAAGAAGCCAAACAGTTTGCTGAAGAAAATGGCTTATTGTTCCTCGA
AGCGAGTGCAAAAACGGGAGAGAATGTAGAAGATGCCTTCCTTGAGGCTGCCAAGAAAATCTATCAGAAC
ATTCAGGATGGAAGCTTGGATCTGAATGCTGCTGAGTCTGGTGTACAACACAAACCTTCAGCCCCGCAGG
GAGGCCGGCTAACCAGTGAACCCCAACCCCAGAGAGAAGGCTAGCTCGACCTGCAGCGGCCGCATAACTA
GCATAACCCCTTGGGGCCTCTAAACGGGTCTTGAGGGGTTTTTTGCGCGCTTGCAGCCAAGCTAATTCCG
GGCGAATTTCTTATGATTTATGATTTTTATTATTAAATAAGTTATAAAAAAAATAAGTGTATACAAATTT
TAAAGTGACTCTTAGGTTTTAAAACGAAAATTCTTATTCTTGAGTAACTCTTTCCTGTAGGTCAGGTTGC
TTTCTCAGGTATAGCATGA
